Addgene plasmid #231766: pNCS-mGold2t
Purpose: Expression of mGold2t in bacterial cells
Depositing lab: Francois St-Pierre. Depositing organization: Baylor College of Medicine. Publication: Bright and photostable yellow fluorescent proteins for extended imaging. Lee J, Lai S, Yang S, Zhao S, Blanco FA, Lyons AC, Merino-Urteaga R, Ahrens JF, Nguyen NA, Liu H, Liu Z, Lambert GG, Shaner NC, Chen L, Tolias KF, Zhang J, Ha T, St-Pierre F. Nat Commun. 2025 Apr 4;16(1):3241. doi: 10.1038/s41467-025-58223-5. PubMed 40185748.
Backbone
  Vector backbone: pNCS
  Backbone size w/o insert (bp): 2913
  Vector type: Bacterial Expression
Growth in bacteria
  Bacterial resistance: Ampicillin, 100 μg/mL
  Growth temperature: 37°C
  Growth strain: DH5alpha
  Copy number: High Copy
Gene/Insert
  Gene/Insert name: mGold2t (alt names: mGold(V1A;V22I;H77N;Q80R;K101E;D117G; I123V;S147C;Y151F;K156R;K158Q;A163V;D173V;S205T;G232S); mVenus(V1A;V22I;L46F;T63S;H77N;Q80R;K101E;D117G; I123V;S147C;Y151F;K156R;K158Q;A163V;D173V;S205T;G232S))
  Species: Synthetic
  Insert size (bp): 720
  Mutation: mGold2t is mGold with V1A;V22I;H77N;Q80R;K101E;D117G; I123V;S147C;Y151F;K156R;K158Q;A163V;D173V;S205T;G232S mutations
  Promoter: Synthetic promoter
  Cloning method: Restriction Enzyme; 5′ cloning site BamHI (not destroyed); 3′ cloning site EcoRI (not destroyed)
  Sequencing primers: 5′ T7
Terms and licenses: Academic/Nonprofit Terms; Industry Terms: Not Available to Industry
How to cite: pNCS-mGold2t was a gift from Francois St-Pierre (Addgene plasmid # 231766 ; http://n2t.net/addgene:231766 ; RRID:Addgene_231766)
