[The description below was written by a language model from this plasmid's Addgene catalogue record and pLannotate feature annotations shown in this document.]
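Description:
pNCS-mGold2t is a small, high-copy bacterial expression plasmid (about 3.6 kb in the sequenced record) built on the pNCS backbone and used to produce the yellow fluorescent protein mGold2t in E. coli. It replicates from a ColE1/pUC-type origin and is selected with ampicillin through a β-lactamase gene driven by its own bla promoter. An f1 phage origin is also present, a common backbone element that permits single-stranded DNA production. Short annotated fragments of lacI, lacZα and a T7 gene 10B-derived solubility tag appear to be backbone remnants rather than functional genes.

The 720 bp synthetic insert, cloned between retained BamHI and EcoRI sites, encodes mGold2t. This is a derivative of mGold, itself a photostable mVenus variant, carrying fifteen additional substitutions listed in the record; the annotation software labels this coding sequence simply as mGold because of its close similarity. The catalogue entry gives the promoter as a synthetic promoter. The feature table does not annotate that element but does show a T7 promoter, a T7 gene 10 ribosome binding site and a T7 terminator flanking the reading frame. Upstream of the fluorescent protein lies an N-terminal leader consisting of a short fragment matching the 6xHis-containing capTEV tag, the T7 gene 10 leader peptide and an Xpress epitope with an enterokinase cleavage site. These would allow affinity purification, detection and tag removal. The plasmid comes from work on bright, photostable yellow fluorescent proteins for extended imaging, and is suited to bacterial expression and purification of mGold2t for characterisation.
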