Features (pLannotate 1.2.2; 14 found; start..end, strand, type, name):
    514..1102    +  rep_origin     ori: high-copy-number ColE1/pMB1/pBR322/pUC origin of replication
   1285..1338    +  CDS            lacI (fragment): lac repressor; lacI; The lac repressor binds to the lac operator to inhibit transcription in E. coli. This inhibition can be relieved by adding lactose or isopropyl-β-D-thiogalactopyranoside (IPTG).
   1358..1376    +  promoter       T7 promoter: promoter for bacteriophage T7 RNA polymerase
   1408..1430    +  RBS            RBS: efficient ribosome binding site from bacteriophage T7 gene 10 (Olins and Rangwala, 1989)
   1450..1470    +  CDS            capTEV™ (fragment): composite tag for in vivo biotinylation, TEV protease cleavage, and 6xHis tagging
   1471..1503    +  CDS            T7 tag (gene 10 leader): leader peptide from bacteriophage T7 gene 10 promotes efficient translation in E. coli
   1507..1530    +  CDS            Xpress™ tag: Xpress™ epitope tag, including an enterokinase recognition and cleavage site
   1537..2256    +  CDS            mGold: photostable derivative of mVenus (Lee et al., 2020) mammalian codon-optimized
   2277..2326    +  CDS            SET1 (fragment): solubility-enhancement tag derived from T7 phage gene 10B
   2334..2381    +  terminator     T7 terminator: transcription terminator for bacteriophage T7 RNA polymerase
   2407..2473    +  CDS            lacZα (fragment): LacZα fragment of β-galactosidase; lacZ fragment
   2478..2906    +  rep_origin     f1 ori (sequence partly withheld): f1 bacteriophage origin of replication; arrow indicates direction of (+) strand synthesis
   2959..3063    +  promoter       AmpR promoter: bla
   3064..343     +  CDS            AmpR (across the origin): β-lactamase; bla; confers resistance to ampicillin, carbenicillin, and related antibiotics
>Addgene plasmid #231766 | pNCS-mGold2t | addgene full sequence | sequence record 464049 | Addgene NGS Result
CGACGAGCGTGACACCACGATGCCTGTAGCAATGGCAACAACGTTGCGCAAACTATTAACTGGCGAACTA
CTTACTCTAGCTTCCCGGCAACAATTAATAGACTGGATGGAGGCGGATAAAGTTGCAGGACCACTTCTGC
GCTCGGCCCTTCCGGCTGGCTGGTTTATTGCTGATAAATCTGGAGCCGGTGAGCGTGGGTCTCGCGGTAT
CATTGCAGCACTGGGGCCAGATGGTAAGCCCTCCCGTATCGTAGTTATCTACACGACGGGGAGTCAGGCA
ACTATGGATGAACGAAATAGACAGATCGCTGAGATAGGTGCCTCACTGATTAAGCATTGGTAACTGTCAG
ACCAAGTTTACTCATATATACTTTAGATTGATTTAAAACTTCATTTTTAATTTAAAAGGATCTAGGTGAA
GATCCTTTTTGATAATCTCATGACCAAAATCCCTTAACGTGAGTTTTCGTTCCACTGAGCGTCAGACCCC
GTAGAAAAGATCAAAGGATCTTCTTGAGATCCTTTTTTTCTGCGCGTAATCTGCTGCTTGCAAACAAAAA
AACCACCGCTACCAGCGGTGGTTTGTTTGCCGGATCAAGAGCTACCAACTCTTTTTCCGAAGGTAACTGG
CTTCAGCAGAGCGCAGATACCAAATACTGTTCTTCTAGTGTAGCCGTAGTTAGGCCACCACTTCAAGAAC
TCTGTAGCACCGCCTACATACCTCGCTCTGCTAATCCTGTTACCAGTGGCTGCTGCCAGTGGCGATAAGT
CGTGTCTTACCGGGTTGGACTCAAGACGATAGTTACCGGATAAGGCGCAGCGGTCGGGCTGAACGGGGGG
TTCGTGCACACAGCCCAGCTTGGAGCGAACGACCTACACCGAACTGAGATACCTACAGCGTGAGCTATGA
GAAAGCGCCACGCTTCCCGAAGGGAGAAAGGCGGACAGGTATCCGGTAAGCGGCAGGGTCGGAACAGGAG
AGCGCACGAGGGAGCTTCCAGGGGGAAACGCCTGGTATCTTTATAGTCCTGTCGGGTTTCGCCACCTCTG
ACTTGAGCGTCGATTTTTGTGATGCTCGTCAGGGGGGCGGAGCCTATGGAAAAACGCCAGCAACGCGGCC
TTTTTACGGTTCCTGGCCTTTTGCTGGCCTTTTGCTCACATGTTCTTTCCTGCGTTATCCCCTGATTCTG
TGGATAACCGTATTACCGCCTTTGAGTGAGCTGATACCGCTCGCCGCAGCCGAACGACCGAGCGCAGCGA
GTCAGTGAGCGAGGAAGCGGAAGAGCGCCCAATACGCAAACCGCCTCTCCCCGCGCGTTGGCCGATTCAT
TAATGCAGGATCTCGATCCCGCGAAATTAATACGACTCACTATAGGGAGACCACAACGGTTTCCCTCTAG
AAATAATTTTGTTTAACTTTAAGAAGGAGATATACATATGCGGGGTTCTCATCATCATCATCATCATGGT
ATGGCTAGCATGACTGGTGGACAGCAAATGGGTCGGGATCTGTACGACGATGACGATAAGGATCCGATGG
CGAGCAAGGGCGAGGAGCTGTTCACCGGGGTGGTGCCCATCCTGGTCGAGCTGGACGGCGACATAAACGG
CCACAAGTTCAGCGTGTCCGGCGAGGGCGAGGGCGATGCCACCTACGGCAAGCTGACCCTGAAGTTCATC
TGCACCACCGGCAAGCTGCCCGTGCCCTGGCCCACCCTCGTGACCAGCCTGGGCTACGGCCTGCAGTGCT
TCGCCCGCTACCCCGACAACATGAAGCGGCACGACTTCTTCAAGTCCGCCATGCCCGAAGGCTACGTCCA
GGAGCGCACCATCTTCTTCAAGGACGACGGCAACTACAAGACCCGCGCCGAGGTGAAGTTCGAGGGCGAC
ACCCTGGTGAACCGCGTCGTGCTGAAGGGCATCGACTTCAAGGAGGACGGCAACATCATGGGGCACAAGC
TGGAGTACAACTACAACTGCCACAACGTCTTTATCACCGCCGACAGGCAGCAGAACGGCATCAAGGTCAA
CTTCAAGATCCGCCACAACATCGAGGACGGCGGCGTGCAGCTCGCCGACCACTACCAGCAGAACACCCCC
ATCGGCGACGGCCCCGTGCTGCTGCCCGACAACCACTACCTGAGCTACCTGACCAAGCTGAGCAAAGACC
CCAACGAGAAGCGCGATCACATGGTCCTGCTGGAGTTCGTGACCGCCGCCGGGATCACTCTCAGCATGGA
CGAGCTGTACAAGTAATGAATTCGAAGCTTGATCCGGCTGCTAACAAAGCCCGAAAGGAAGCTGAGTTGG
CTGCTGCCACCGCTGAGCAATAACTAGCATAACCCCTTGGGGCCTCTAAACGGGTCTTGAGGGGTTTTTT
GCTGAAAGGAGGAACTATATCCGGATCTGGCGTAATAGCGAAGAGGCCCGCACCGATCGCCCTTCCCAAC
AGTTGCGCAGCCTGAATGGCGAATGGG
[124 nt withheld, positions 2478-2601]
C
[91 nt withheld, positions 2603-2693]
A
[49 nt withheld, positions 2695-2743]
CCTTTGACGTTGGAGTCCACGTTCTTT
[37 nt withheld, positions 2771-2807]
ACCCTATCTCGGTCTATTCTTTTGATTTATAAGGGATTTTGCCGATTTCGGCCTATTGGTTAAAAAATGA
GCTGATTTAACAAAAATTTAACGCGAATTTTAACAAAATATTAACGCTTACAATTTAGGTGGCACTTTTC
GGGGAAATGTGCGCGGAACCCCTATTTGTTTATTTTTCTAAATACATTCAAATATGTATCCGCTCATGAG
ACAATAACCCTGATAAATGCTTCAATAATATTGAAAAAGGAAGAGTATGAGTATTCAACATTTCCGTGTC
GCCCTTATTCCCTTTTTTGCGGCATTTTGCCTTCCTGTTTTTGCTCACCCAGAAACGCTGGTGAAAGTAA
AAGATGCTGAAGATCAGTTGGGTGCACGAGTGGGTTACATCGAACTGGATCTCAACAGCGGTAAGATCCT
TGAGAGTTTTCGCCCCGAAGAACGTTTTCCAATGATGAGCACTTTTAAAGTTCTGCTATGTGGCGCGGTA
TTATCCCGTATTGACGCCGGGCAAGAGCAACTCGGTCGCCGCATACACTATTCTCAGAATGACTTGGTTG
AGTACTCACCAGTCACAGAAAAGCATCTTACGGATGGCATGACAGTAAGAGAATTATGCAGTGCTGCCAT
AACCATGAGTGATAACACTGCGGCCAACTTACTTCTGACAACGATCGGAGGACCGAAGGAGCTAACCGCT
TTTTTGCACAACATGGGGGATCATGTAACTCGCCTTGATCGTTGGGAACCGGAGCTGAATGAAGCCATAC
CAAA
